>Addgene plasmid #74465 | pCR3.1-mGM-CSF | addgene full sequence | sequence record 442501 | Addgene NGS Result
CGTTGACATTGATTATTGACTAGTTATTAATAGTAATCAATTACGGGGTCATTAGTTCATAGCCCATATA
TGGAGTTCCGCGTTACATAACTTACGGTAAATGGCCCGCCTGGCTGACCGCCCAACGACCCCCGCCCATT
GACGTCAATAATGACGTATGTTCCCATAGTAACGCCAATAGGGACTTTCCATTGACGTCAATGGGTGGAG
TATTTACGGTAAACTGCCCACTTGGCAGTACATCAAGTGTATCATATGCCAAGTACGCCCCCTATTGACG
TCAATGACGGTAAATGGCCCGCCTGGCATTATGCCCAGTACATGACCTTATGGGACTTTCCTACTTGGCA
GTACATCTACGTATTAGTCATCGCTATTACCATGGTGATGCGGTTTTGGCAGTACATCAATGGGCGTGGA
TAGCGGTTTGACTCACGGGGATTTCCAAGTCTCCACCCCATTGACGTCAATGGGAGTTTGTTTTGGCACC
AAAATCAACGGGACTTTCCAAAATGTCGTAACAACTCCGCCCCATTGACGCAAATGGGCGGTAGGCGTGT
ACGGTGGGAGGTCTATATAAGCAGAGCTCTCTGGCTAACTAGAGAACCCACTGCTTACTGGCTTATCGAA
ATTAATACGACTCACTATAGGGAGACCCAAGCTGGCTAGCGTTTAAACTTAAGCTTGGTACCGAGCTCGG
ATCCACTAGTCCAGTGTGGTGGAATTCGGCTTCTGAGGAGGATGTGGCTGCAGAATTTACTTTTCCTGGG
CATTGTGGTCTACAGCCTCTCAGCACCCACCCGCTCACCCATCACTGTCACCCGGCCTTGGAAGCATGTA
GAGGCCATCAAAGAAGCCCTGAACCTCCTGGATGACATGCCTGTCACGTTGAATGAAGAGGTAGAAGTCG
TCTCTAACGAGTTCTCCTTCAAGAAGCTAACATGTGTGCAGACCCGCCTGAAGATATTCGAGCAGGGTCT
ACGGGGCAATTTCACCAAACTCAAGGGCGCCTTGAACATGACAGCCAGCTACTACCAGACATACTGCCCC
CCAACTCCGGAAACGGACTGTGAAACACAAGTTACCACCTATGCGGATTTCATAGACAGCCTTAAAACCT
TTCTGACTGATATCCCCTTTGAATGCAAAAAACCAGGCCAAAAATGAGGAAGCCCAGGCCAGCTCTGAAT
CCAGAAGCCGAATTCTGCAGATATCCAGCACAGTGGCGGCCGCTCGAGTCTAGAGGGCCCGTTTAAACCC
GCTGATCAGCCTCGACTGTGCCTTCTAGTTGCCAGCCATCTGTTGTTTGCCCCTCCCCCGTGCCTTCCTT
GACCCTGGAAGGTGCCACTCCCACTGTCCTTTCCTAATAAAATGAGGAAATTGCATCGCATTGTCTGAGT
AGGTGTCATTCTATTCTGGGGGGTGGGGTGGGGCAGGACAGCAAGGGGGAGGATTGGGAAGACAATAGCA
GGCATGCTGGGGATGCGGTGGGCTCTATGGCTTCTGAGGCGGAAAGAACCAGTGGCGGTAATACGGTTAT
CCACAGAATCAGGGGATAACGCAGGAAAGAACATGTGAGCAAAAGGCCAGCAAAAGGCCAGGAACCGTAA
AAAGGCCGCGTTGCTGGCGTTTTTCCATAGGCTCCGCCCCCCTGACGAGCATCACAAAAATCGACGCTCA
AGTCAGAGGTGGCGAAACCCGACAGGACTATAAAGATACCAGGCGTTTCCCCCTGGAAGCTCCCTCGTGC
GCTCTCCTGTTCCGACCCTGCCGCTTACCGGATACCTGTCCGCCTTTCTCCCTTCGGGAAGCGTGGCGCT
TTCTCATAGCTCACGCTGTAGGTATCTCAGTTCGGTGTAGGTCGTTCGCTCCAAGCTGGGCTGTGTGCAC
GAACCCCCCGTTCAGCCCGACCGCTGCGCCTTATCCGGTAACTATCGTCTTGAGTCCAACCCGGTAAGAC
ACGACTTATCGCCACTGGCAGCAGCCACTGGTAACAGGATTAGCAGAGCGAGGTATGTAGGCGGTGCTAC
AGAGTTCTTGAAGTGGTGGCCTAACTACGGCTACACTAGAAGAACAGTATTTGGTATCTGCGCTCTGCTG
AAGCCAGTTACCTTCGGAAAAAGAGTTGGTAGCTCTTGATCCGGCAAACAAACCACCGCTGGTAGCGGTG
GTTTTTTTGTTTGCAAGCAGCAGATTACGCGCAGAAAAAAAGGATCTCAAGAAGATCCTTTGATCTTTTC
TACGGGGTCTGACGCTCAGTGGAACGAAAACTCACGTTAAGGGATTTTGGTCATGAGATTATCAAAAAGG
ATCTTCACCTAGATCCTTTTAAATTAAAAATGAAGTTTTAAATCAATCTAAAGTATATATGAGTAACCTG
AGGCTATGGCAGGGCCTGCCGCCCCGACGTTGGCTGCGAGCCCTGGGCCTTCACCCGAACTTGGGGGGTG
GGGTGGGGAAAAGGAAGAAACGCGGGCGTATTGGCCCCAATGGGGTCTCGGTGGGGTATCGACAGAGTGC
CAGCCCTGGGACCGAACCCCGCGTTTATGAACAAACGACCCAACACCGTGCGTTTTATTCTGTCTTTTTA
TTGCCGTCATAGCGCGGGTTCCTTCCGGTATTGTCTCCTTCCGTGTTTCAGTTAGCCTCCCCCTAGGGTG
GGCGAAGAACTCCAGCATGAGATCCCCGCGCTGGAGGATCATCCAGCCGGCGTCCCGGAAAACGATTCCG
AAGCCCAACCTTTCATAGAAGGCGGCGGTGGAATCGAAATCTCGTGATGGCAGGTTGGGCGTCGCTTGGT
CGGTCATTTCGAACCCCAGAGTCCCGCTCAGAAGAACTCGTCAAGAAGGCGATAGAAGGCGATGCGCTGC
GAATCGGGAGCGGCGATACCGTAAAGCACGAGGAAGCGGTCAGCCCATTCGCCGCCAAGCTCTTCAGCAA
TATCACGGGTAGCCAACGCTATGTCCTGATAGCGGTCCGCCACACCCAGCCGGCCACAGTCGATGAATCC
AGAAAAGCGGCCATTTTCCACCATGATATTCGGCAAGCAGGCATCGCCATGGGTCACGACGAGATCCTCG
CCGTCGGGCATGCTCGCCTTGAGCCTGGCGAACAGTTCGGCTGGCGCGAGCCCCTGATGCTCTTCGTCCA
GATCATCCTGATCGACAAGACCGGCTTCCATCCGAGTACGTGCTCGCTCGATGCGATGTTTCGCTTGGTG
GTCGAATGGGCAGGTAGCCGGATCAAGCGTATGCAGCCGCCGCATTGCATCAGCCATGATGGATACTTTC
TCGGCAGGAGCAAGGTGAGATGACAGGAGATCCTGCCCCGGCACTTCGCCCAATAGCAGCCAGTCCCTTC
CCGCTTCAGTGACAACGTCGAGCACAGCTGCGCAAGGAACGCCCGTCGTGGCCAGCCACGATAGCCGCGC
TGCCTCGTCTTGCAGTTCATTCAGGGCACCGGACAGGTCGGTCTTGACAAAAAGAACCGGGCGCCCCTGC
GCTGACAGCCGGAACACGGCGGCATCAGAGCAGCCGATTGTCTGTTGTGCCCAGTCATAGCCGAATAGCC
TCTCCACCCAAGCGGCCGGAGAACCTGCGTGCAATCCATCTTGTTCAATCATGCGAAACGATCCTCATCC
TGTCTCTTGATCGATCTTTGCAAAAGCCTAGGCCTCCAAAAAAGCCTCCTCACTACTTCTGGAATAGCTC
AGAGGCCGAGGCGGCCTCGGCCTCTGCATAAATAAAAAAAATTAGTCAGCCATGGGGCGGAGAATGGGCG
GAACTGGGCGGAGTTAGGGGCGGGATGGGCGGAGTTAGGGGCGGGACTATGGTTGCTGACTAATTGAGAT
GCATGCTTTGCATACTTCTGCCTGCTGGGGAGCCTGGGGACTTTCCACACCTGGTTGCTGACTAATTGAG
ATGCATGCTTTGCATACTTCTGCCTGCTGGGGAGCCTGGGGACTTTCCACACCCTAACTGACACACATTC
CACAGCTGGTTCTTTCCGCCTCAGGACTCTTCCTTTTTCAATAAATCAATCTAAAGTATATATGAGTAAA
CTTGGTCTGACAGTTACCAATGCTTAATCAGTGAGGCACCTATCTCAGCGATCTGTCTATTTCGTTCATC
CATAGTTGCCTGACTCCCCGTCGTGTAGATAACTACGATACGGGAGGGCTTACCATCTGGCCCCAGTGCT
GCAATGATACCGCGAGACCCACGCTCACCGGCTCCAGATTTATCAGCAATAAACCAGCCAGCCGGAAGGG
CCGAGCGCAGAAGTGGTCCTGCAACTTTATCCGCCTCCATCCAGTCTATTAATTGTTGCCGGGAAGCTAG
AGTAAGTAGTTCGCCAGTTAATAGTTTGCGCAACGTTGTTGCCATTGCTACAGGCATCGTGGTGTCACGC
TCGTCGTTTGGTATGGCTTCATTCAGCTCCGGTTCCCAACGATCAAGGCGAGTTACATGATCCCCCATGT
TGTGCAAAAAAGCGGTTAGCTCCTTCGGTCCTCCGATCGTTGTCAGAAGTAAGTTGGCCGCAGTGTTATC
ACTCATGGTTATGGCAGCACTGCATAATTCTCTTACTGTCATGCCATCCGTAAGATGCTTTTCTGTGACT
GGTGAGTACTCAACCAAGTCATTCTGAGAATAGTGTATGCGGCGACCGAGTTGCTCTTGCCCGGCGTCAA
TACGGGATAATACCGCGCCACATAGCAGAACTTTAAAAGTGCTCATCATTGGAAAACGTTCTTCGGGGCG
AAAACTCTCAAGGATCTTACCGCTGTTGAGATCCAGTTCGATGTAACCCACTCGTGCACCCAACTGATCT
TCAGCATCTTTTACTTTCACCAGCGTTTCTGGGTGAGCAAAAACAGGAAGGCAAAATGCCGCAAAAAAGG
GAATAAGGGCGACACGGAAATGTTGAATACTCATACTCTTCCTTTTTCAATATTATTGAAGCATTTATCA
GGGTTATTGTCTCATGAGCGGATACATATTTGAATGTATTTAGAAAAATAAACAAATAGGGGTTCCGCGC
ACATTTCCCCGAAAAGTGCCACCTG
[124 nt withheld, positions 5066-5189]
C
[91 nt withheld, positions 5191-5281]
A
[49 nt withheld, positions 5283-5331]
CCTTTGACGTTGGAGTCCACGTTCTTT
[37 nt withheld, positions 5359-5395]
ACCCTATCTCGGTCTATTCTTTTGATTTATAAGGGATTTTGCCGATTTCGGCCTATTGGTTAAAAAATGA
GCTGATTTAACAAAAATTTAACGCGAATTTTAACAAAATATTAACGCTTACAATTTACGCGCG
Features (pLannotate 1.2.2; 17 found; start..end, strand, type, name):
      5..384     +  enhancer       CMV enhancer: human cytomegalovirus immediate early enhancer
    385..588     +  promoter       CMV promoter: human cytomegalovirus (CMV) immediate early promoter
    584..617     +  LTR            5' LTR (truncated) (fragment): truncated 5' long terminal repeat (LTR) from HIV-1
    633..651     +  promoter       T7 promoter: promoter for bacteriophage T7 RNA polymerase
    742..1164    +  CDS            Csf2: CSF2_MOUSE - Also known as Csfgm. Experimental evidence at protein level: Swiss-Prot protein existence level 1. Cytokine that stimulates the growth and differentiation of hematopoietic precursor cells from various lineages, including granulocytes, macrophages, eosinophils and erythrocytes. From Mus musculus (Mouse).
   1276..1500    +  polyA_signal   bGH poly(A) signal: bovine growth hormone polyadenylation signal
   1504..1522    +  promoter       SV40 promoter (fragment): SV40 enhancer and early promoter
   1632..2220    -  rep_origin     ori: high-copy-number ColE1/pMB1/pBR322/pUC origin of replication
   2442..2458    +  polyA_signal   bGH poly(A) signal (fragment): bovine growth hormone polyadenylation signal
   2549..2596    -  polyA_signal   HSV TK poly(A) signal: herpes simplex virus thymidine kinase polyadenylation signal (Cole and Stacy, 1985)
   2655..2807    -  CDS            ble (fragment): BLE_KLEPN - Experimental evidence at protein level: Swiss-Prot protein existence level 1. Binding protein with a strong affinity to the bleomycin family of antibiotics. Binds to CL990; an antimitotic-antibiotic compound. From Klebsiella pneumoniae.
   2828..3622    -  CDS            NeoR/KanR: aminoglycoside phosphotransferase from Tn5; aph(3')-II (or nptII); confers resistance to neomycin, kanamycin, and G418 (Geneticin®)
   3657..4014    -  promoter       SV40 promoter: SV40 enhancer and early promoter
   4016..4033    -  promoter       AmpR promoter (fragment): bla
   4074..4934    -  CDS            AmpR: β-lactamase; bla; confers resistance to ampicillin, carbenicillin, and related antibiotics
   4935..5039    -  promoter       AmpR promoter: bla
   5066..5494    +  rep_origin     f1 ori (sequence partly withheld): f1 bacteriophage origin of replication; arrow indicates direction of (+) strand synthesis
