[The description below was written by a language model from this plasmid's Addgene catalogue record and pLannotate feature annotations shown in this document.]
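Description:
pCR3.1-mGM-CSF is a mammalian expression plasmid built on the Invitrogen pCR3.1 T/A-cloning backbone, carrying the mouse granulocyte-macrophage colony-stimulating factor gene (Csf2). The depositor notes that the roughly 440 bp insert was generated by PCR and introduced by T/A cloning, giving a total size of about 5.5 kb. In bacteria the plasmid replicates to high copy number from a ColE1/pUC-type origin and is selected with ampicillin through the β-lactamase gene. An f1 origin is also present, which in principle allows single-stranded DNA production.

The Csf2 coding sequence sits downstream of the human cytomegalovirus immediate early enhancer and promoter and is followed by the bovine growth hormone polyadenylation signal, an arrangement that gives strong constitutive transcription in most mammalian cell types. A T7 promoter lies between the CMV promoter and the insert and can be used for in vitro transcription. No epitope tag or reporter is annotated, so the cytokine appears to be expressed in native form. A separate cassette places the Tn5 neomycin phosphotransferase gene under the SV40 early promoter with an HSV thymidine kinase polyadenylation signal, allowing G418 selection of stably transfected cells. The automated annotation also flags several short fragments (an HIV-1 LTR piece, partial SV40, bGH and bla promoter matches, and a ble remnant next to NeoR), which are most likely backbone remnants or incidental sequence matches rather than functional elements.

The stated purpose is expression of mouse GM-CSF in mammalian cells. The associated publication describes delivering cytokine-encoding plasmids by in vivo electroporation into established B16 melanomas, in combination with electrochemotherapy, to induce antitumour immunity.
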