Addgene plasmid #74465: pCR3.1-mGM-CSF
Purpose: expression of mGM-CSF in mammalian cells
Depositing lab: Loree Heller. Depositing organization: University of South Florida. Publication: In vivo electroporation of plasmids encoding GM-CSF or interleukin-2 into existing B16 melanomas combined with electrochemotherapy induces long-term antitumour immunity. Heller L, Pottinger C, Jaroszeski MJ, Gilbert R, Heller R. Melanoma Res. 2000 Dec;10(6):577-83. PubMed 11198480.
Backbone
  Vector backbone: pCR3.1
  Backbone manufacturer: Invitrogen
  Backbone size w/o insert (bp): 5060
  Total vector size (bp): 5500
  Vector type: Mammalian Expression
  Selectable markers: Neomycin (select with G418)
Growth in bacteria
  Bacterial resistance: Ampicillin, 100 μg/mL
  Growth temperature: 37°C
  Growth strain: DH5alpha
  Copy number: High Copy
Gene/Insert
  Gene/Insert name: granulocyte-monocyte colony-stimulating factor (alt name: Csf2)
  Species: M. musculus (mouse)
  Insert size (bp): 442
  GenBank ID: NM_009969
  Entrez Gene: Csf2 (a.k.a. CSF, Csfgm, GMCSF, Gm-CSf, MGI-IGM)
  Promoter: CMV
  Cloning method: Unknown
  Sequencing primers: 5′ CMV-F; 3′ BGH-rev
Terms and licenses: Academic/Nonprofit Terms; Industry Terms: Not Available to Industry
Depositor comments: This plasmid was derived by PCR and T/A cloning.
How to cite: pCR3.1-mGM-CSF was a gift from Loree Heller (Addgene plasmid # 74465 ; http://n2t.net/addgene:74465 ; RRID:Addgene_74465)
