>Addgene plasmid #74465 | pCR3.1-mGM-CSF | addgene partial sequence | sequence record 141699 | CMV-F 5'-CGCAAATGGGCGGTAGGCGTG-3'
ACCCACTGCTTACTGGCTTATCGAAATTAATACGACTCACTATAGGGAGACCCAAGCTGGCTAGCGTTTA
AACTTAAGCTTGGTACCGAGCTCGGATCCACTAGTCCAGTGTGGTGGAATTCGGCTTCTGAGGAGGATGT
GGCTGCAGAATTTACTTTTCCTGGGCATTGTGGTCTACAGCCTCTCAGCACCCACCCGCTCACCCATCAC
TGTCACCCGGCCTTGGAAGCATGTAGAGGCCATCAAAGAAGCCCTGAACCTCCTGGATGACATGCCTGTC
ACGTTGAATGAAGAGGTAGAAGTCGTCTCTAACGAGTTCTCCTTCAAGAAGCTAACATGTGTGCAGACCC
GCCTGAAGATATTCGAGCAGGGTCTACGGGGCAATTTCACCAAACTCAAGGGCGCCTTGAACATGACAGC
CAGCTACTACCAGACATACTGCCCCCCAACTCCGGAAACGGACTGTGAAACACAAGTTACCACCTATGCG
GATTTCATAGACAGCCTTAAAACCTTTCTGACTGATATCCCCTTTGAATGCAAAAAACCAGGCCAAAAAT
GAGGAAGCCCAGGCCAGCTCTGAATCCAGAAGCCGAATTCTGCAGATATCCAGCACAGTGGCGGCCGCTC
GAGTCTAGAGGGCCCGTTTAAACCCGCTGATCAGCCTCGACTGTGCCTTCTAGTTGCCAGCCATCTGTTG
TTTGCCCCTCCCCCGTGCCTTCCTTGACCCTGGAAGGTGCCACTCCCACTGTCCTTTCCTAATAAAATGA
GGAAATTGCATCGCATTGTCTGAGTAGGTGTCATTCTATTCTGGG
