>Addgene plasmid #74465 | pCR3.1-mGM-CSF | addgene partial sequence | sequence record 141700 | BGH-rev 5'-TAGAAGGCACAGTCGAGG-3'
AGCGGCCGCCACTGTGCTGGATATCTGCAGAATTCGGCTTCTGGATTCAGAGCTGGCCTGGGCTTCCTCA
TTTTTGGCCTGGTTTTTTGCATTCAAAGGGGATATCAGTCAGAAAGGTTTTAAGGCTGTCTATGAAATCC
GCATAGGTGGTAACTTGTGTTTCACAGTCCGTTTCCGGAGTTGGGGGGCAGTATGTCTGGTAGTAGCTGG
CTGTCATGTTCAAGGCGCCCTTGAGTTTGGTGAAATTGCCCCGTAGACCCTGCTCGAATATCTTCAGGCG
GGTCTGCACACATGTTAGCTTCTTGAAGGAGAACTCGTTAGAGACGACTTCTACCTCTTCATTCAACGTG
ACAGGCATGTCATCCAGGAGGTTCAGGGCTTCTTTGATGGCCTCTACATGCTTCCAAGGCCGGGTGACAG
TGATGGGTGAGCGGGTGGGTGCTGAGAGGCTGTAGACCACAATGCCCAGGAAAAGTAAATTCTGCAGCCA
CATCCTCCTCAGAAGCCGAATTCCACCACACTGGACTAGTGGATCCGAGCTCGGTACCAAGCTTAAGTTT
AAACGCTAGCCAGCTTGGGTCTCCCTATAGTGAGTCGTATTAATTTCGATAAGCCAGTAAGCAGTGGGTT
CTCTAGTTAGCCAGAGAGCTCTGCTTATATAGACCTCCCACCGTACACGCCTACCGCCCATTTGCGTCAA
TGGGGCGGAGTTGTTACGACATTTTGGAAAGTCCCGTTGATTTTGGTGCCAAAACAAACTCCCATTGACG
TCAATGGGGTGGAGACTTGGAA
